>Addgene plasmid #193687 | pLX304 GFP | addgene full sequence | sequence record 380264 | Addgene NGS Result
TTACAGGGACAGCAGAGATCCACTTTGGCGCCGGCTCGAGGGGGCCCGGGGTTATTAATAGTAATCAATT
ACGGGGTCATTAGTTCATAGCCCATATATGGAGTTCCGCGTTACATAACTTACGGTAAATGGCCCGCCTG
GCTGACCGCCCAACGACCCCCGCCCATTGACGTCAATAATGACGTATGTTCCCATAGTAACGCCAATAGG
GACTTTCCATTGACGTCAATGGGTGGAGTATTTACGGTAAACTGCCCACTTGGCAGTACATCAAGTGTAT
CATATGCCAAGTACGCCCCCTATTGACGTCAATGACGGTAAATGGCCCGCCTGGCATTATGCCCAGTACA
TGACCTTATGGGACTTTCCTACTTGGCAGTACATCTACGTATTAGTCATCGCTATTACCATGGTGATGCG
GTTTTGGCAGTACATCAATGGGCGTGGATAGCGGTTTGACTCACGGGGATTTCCAAGTCTCCACCCCATT
GACGTCAATGGGAGTTTGTTTTGGCACCAAAATCAACGGGACTTTCCAAAATGTCGTAACAACTCCGCCC
CATTGACGCAAATGGGCGGTAGGCGTGTACGGTGGGAGGTCTATATAAGCAGAGCTCTCTGGCTAACTGT
CGGGATCAACAAGTTTGTACAAAAAAGCAGGCTCCGCGGCCGCCCCCTTCACCATGGTGAGCAAGGGCGA
GGAGCTGTTCACCGGGGTGGTGCCCATCCTGGTCGAGCTGGACGGCGACGTAAACGGCCACAAGTTCAGC
GTGTCTGGCGAGGGCGAGGGCGATGCCACCTACGGCAAGCTGACCCTGAAGTTCATCTGCACCACCGGCA
AGCTGCCCGTGCCCTGGCCCACCCTCGTGACCACCCTGACCTACGGCGTGCAGTGCTTCAGCCGCTACCC
CGACCACATGAAGCAGCACGACTTCTTCAAGTCCGCCATGCCCGAAGGCTACGTCCAGGAGCGCACCATC
TTCTTCAAGGACGACGGCAACTACAAGACCCGCGCCGAGGTGAAGTTCGAGGGCGACACCCTGGTGAACC
GCATCGAGCTGAAGGGCATCGACTTCAAGGAGGACGGCAACATCCTGGGGCACAAGCTGGAGTACAACTA
CAACAGCCACAACGTCTATATCATGGCCGACAAGCAGAAGAACGGCATCAAGGCGAACTTCAAGATCCGC
CACAACATCGAGGACGGCAGCGTGCAGCTCGCCGACCACTACCAGCAGAACACCCCCATCGGCGACGGCC
CCGTGCTGCTGCCCGACAACCACTACCTGAGCACCCAGTCCGCCCTGAGCAAAGACCCCAACGAGAAGCG
CGATCACATGGTCCTGCTGGAGTTCGTGACCGCCGCCGGGATCACTCTCGGCATGGACGAGCTGTACAAG
TCCAAGGGTGGGCGCGCCGACCCAGCTTTCTTGTACAAAGTGGTTGGTAAGCCTATCCCTAACCCTCTCC
TCGGTCTCGATTCTACGTAGTAATGAGCTAGCGCTAACCGGTGGCGCGTTAAGTCGACAATCAACCTCTG
GATTACAAAATTTGTGAAAGATTGACTGGTATTCTTAACTATGTTGCTCCTTTTACGCTATGTGGATACG
CTGCTTTAATGCCTTTGTATCATGCTATTGCTTCCCGTATGGCTTTCATTTTCTCCTCCTTGTATAAATC
CTGGTTGCTGTCTCTTTATGAGGAGTTGTGGCCCGTTGTCAGGCAACGTGGCGTGGTGTGCACTGTGTTT
GCTGACGCAACCCCCACTGGTTGGGGCATTGCCACCACCTGTCAGCTCCTTTCCGGGACTTTCGCTTTCC
CCCTCCCTATTGCCACGGCGGAACTCATCGCCGCCTGCCTTGCCCGCTGCTGGACAGGGGCTCGGCTGTT
GGGCACTGACAATTCCGTGGTGTTGTCGGGGAAATCATCGTCCTTTCCTTGGCTGCTCGCCTGTGTTGCC
ACCTGGATTCTGCGCGGGACGTCCTTCTGCTACGTCCCTTCGGCCCTCAATCCAGCGGACCTTCCTTCCC
GCGGCCTGCTGCCGGCTCTGCGGCCTCTTCCGCGTCTTCGCCTTCGCCCTCAGACGAGTCGGATCTCCCT
TTGGGCCGCCTCCCCGCGTCGACTTTAAGACCAATGACTTACAAGGCAGCTGTAGATCTTAGCCACTTTT
TAAAAGAAAAGGGGGGACTGGAAGGGCTAATTCACTCCCAACGAAGACAAGATCTGCTTTTTGCTTGTAC
TGGGTCTCTCTGGTTAGACCAGATCTGAGCCTGGGAGCTCTCTGGCTAACTAGGGAACCCACTGCTTAAG
CCTCAATAAAGCTTGCCTTGAGTGCTTCAAGTAGTGTGTGCCCGTCTGTTGTGTGACTCTGGTAACTAGA
GATCCCTCAGACCCTTTTAGTCAGTGTGGAAAATCTCTAGCAGTACGTATAGTAGTTCATGTCATCTTAT
TATTCAGTATTTATAACTTGCAAAGAAATGAATATCAGAGAGTGAGAGGAACTTGTTTATTGCAGCTTAT
AATGGTTACAAATAAAGCAATAGCATCACAAATTTCACAAATAAAGCATTTTTTTCACTGCATTCTAGTT
GTGGTTTGTCCAAACTCATCAATGTATCTTATCATGTCTGGCTCTAGCTATCCCGCCCCTAACTCCGCCC
ATCCCGCCCCTAACTCCGCCCAGTTCCGCCCATTCTCCGCCCCATGGCTGACTAATTTTTTTTATTTATG
CAGAGGCCGAGGCCGCCTCGGCCTCTGAGCTATTCCAGAAGTAGTGAGGAGGCTTTTTTGGAGGCCTAGG
GACGTACCCAATTCGCCCTATAGTGAGTCGTATTACGCGCGCTCACTGGCCGTCGTTTTACAACGTCGTG
ACTGGGAAAACCCTGGCGTTACCCAACTTAATCGCCTTGCAGCACATCCCCCTTTCGCCAGCTGGCGTAA
TAGCGAAGAGGCCCGCACCGATCGCCCTTCCCAACAGTTGCGCAGCCTGAATGGCGAATGGG
[124 nt withheld, positions 3003-3126]
C
[91 nt withheld, positions 3128-3218]
A
[49 nt withheld, positions 3220-3268]
CCTTTGACGTTGGAGTCCACGTTCTTT
[37 nt withheld, positions 3296-3332]
ACCCTATCTCGGTCTATTCTTTTGATTTATAAGGGATTTTGCCGATTTCGGCCTATTGGTTAAAAAATGA
GCTGATTTAACAAAAATTTAACGCGAATTTTAACAAAATATTAACGCTTACAATTTAGGTGGCACTTTTC
GGGGAAATGTGCGCGGAACCCCTATTTGTTTATTTTTCTAAATACATTCAAATATGTATCCGCTCATGAG
ACAATAACCCTGATAAATGCTTCAATAATATTGAAAAAGGAAGAGTATGAGTATTCAACATTTCCGTGTC
GCCCTTATTCCCTTTTTTGCGGCATTTTGCCTTCCTGTTTTTGCTCACCCAGAAACGCTGGTGAAAGTAA
AAGATGCTGAAGATCAGTTGGGTGCACGAGTGGGTTACATCGAACTGGATCTCAACAGCGGTAAGATCCT
TGAGAGTTTTCGCCCCGAAGAACGTTTTCCAATGATGAGCACTTTTAAAGTTCTGCTATGTGGCGCGGTA
TTATCCCGTATTGACGCCGGGCAAGAGCAACTCGGTCGCCGCATACACTATTCTCAGAATGACTTGGTTG
AGTACTCACCAGTCACAGAAAAGCATCTTACGGATGGCATGACAGTAAGAGAATTATGCAGTGCTGCCAT
AACCATGAGTGATAACACTGCGGCCAACTTACTTCTGACAACGATCGGAGGACCGAAGGAGCTAACCGCT
TTTTTGCACAACATGGGGGATCATGTAACTCGCCTTGATCGTTGGGAACCGGAGCTGAATGAAGCCATAC
CAAACGACGAGCGTGACACCACGATGCCTGTAGCAATGGCAACAACGTTGCGCAAACTATTAACTGGCGA
ACTACTTACTCTAGCTTCCCGGCAACAATTAATAGACTGGATGGAGGCGGATAAAGTTGCAGGACCACTT
CTGCGCTCGGCCCTTCCGGCTGGCTGGTTTATTGCTGATAAATCTGGAGCCGGTGAGCGTGGGTCTCGCG
GTATCATTGCAGCACTGGGGCCAGATGGTAAGCCCTCCCGTATCGTAGTTATCTACACGACGGGGAGTCA
GGCAACTATGGATGAACGAAATAGACAGATCGCTGAGATAGGTGCCTCACTGATTAAGCATTGGTAACTG
TCAGACCAAGTTTACTCATATATACTTTAGATTGATTTAAAACTTCATTTTTAATTTAAAAGGATCTAGG
TGAAGATCCTTTTTGATAATCTCATGACCAAAATCCCTTAACGTGAGTTTTCGTTCCACTGAGCGTCAGA
CCCCGTAGAAAAGATCAAAGGATCTTCTTGAGATCCTTTTTTTCTGCGCGTAATCTGCTGCTTGCAAACA
AAAAAACCACCGCTACCAGCGGTGGTTTGTTTGCCGGATCAAGAGCTACCAACTCTTTTTCCGAAGGTAA
CTGGCTTCAGCAGAGCGCAGATACCAAATACTGTTCTTCTAGTGTAGCCGTAGTTAGGCCACCACTTCAA
GAACTCTGTAGCACCGCCTACATACCTCGCTCTGCTAATCCTGTTACCAGTGGCTGCTGCCAGTGGCGAT
AAGTCGTGTCTTACCGGGTTGGACTCAAGACGATAGTTACCGGATAAGGCGCAGCGGTCGGGCTGAACGG
GGGGTTCGTGCACACAGCCCAGCTTGGAGCGAACGACCTACACCGAACTGAGATACCTACAGCGTGAGCT
ATGAGAAAGCGCCACGCTTCCCGAAGGGAGAAAGGCGGACAGGTATCCGGTAAGCGGCAGGGTCGGAACA
GGAGAGCGCACGAGGGAGCTTCCAGGGGGAAACGCCTGGTATCTTTATAGTCCTGTCGGGTTTCGCCACC
TCTGACTTGAGCGTCGATTTTTGTGATGCTCGTCAGGGGGGCGGAGCCTATGGAAAAACGCCAGCAACGC
GGCCTTTTTACGGTTCCTGGCCTTTTGCTGGCCTTTTGCTCACATGTTCTTTCCTGCGTTATCCCCTGAT
TCTGTGGATAACCGTATTACCGCCTTTGAGTGAGCTGATACCGCTCGCCGCAGCCGAACGACCGAGCGCA
GCGAGTCAGTGAGCGAGGAAGCGGAAGAGCGCCCAATACGCAAACCGCCTCTCCCCGCGCGTTGGCCGAT
TCATTAATGCAGCTGGCACGACAGGTTTCCCGACTGGAAAGCGGGCAGTGAGCGCAACGCAATTAATGTG
AGTTAGCTCACTCATTAGGCACCCCAGGCTTTACACTTTATGCTTCCGGCTCGTATGTTGTGTGGAATTG
TGAGCGGATAACAATTTCACACAGGAAACAGCTATGACCATGATTACGCCAAGCGCGCAATTAACCCTCA
CTAAAGGGAACAAAAGCTGGAGCTGCAAGCTTAATGTAGTCTTATGCAATACTCTTGTAGTCTTGCAACA
TGGTAACGATGAGTTAGCAACATGCCTTACAAGGAGAGAAAAAGCACCGTGCATGCCGATTGGTGGAAGT
AAGGTGGTACGATCGTGCCTTATTAGGAAGGCAACAGACGGGTCTGACATGGATTGGACGAACCACTGAA
TTGCCGCATTGCAGAGATATTGTATTTAAGTGCCTAGCTCGATACATAAACGGGTCTCTCTGGTTAGACC
AGATCTGAGCCTGGGAGCTCTCTGGCTAACTAGGGAACCCACTGCTTAAGCCTCAATAAAGCTTGCCTTG
AGTGCTTCAAGTAGTGTGTGCCCGTCTGTTGTGTGACTCTGGTAACTAGAGATCCCTCAGACCCTTTTAG
TCAGTGTGGAAAATCTCTAGCAGTGGCGCCCGAACAGGGACTTGAAAGCGAAAGGGAAACCAGAGGAGCT
CTCTCGACGCAGGACTCGGCTTGCTGAAGCGCGCACGGCAAGAGGCGAGGGGCGGCGACTGGTGAGTACG
CCAAAAATTTTGACTAGCGGAGGCTAGAAGGAGAGAGATGGGTGCGAGAGCGTCAGTATTAAGCGGGGGA
GAATTAGATCGCGATGGGAAAAAATTCGGTTAAGGCCAGGGGGAAAGAAAAAATATAAATTAAAACATAT
AGTATGGGCAAGCAGGGAGCTAGAACGATTCGCAGTTAATCCTGGCCTGTTAGAAACATCAGAAGGCTGT
AGACAAATACTGGGACAGCTACAACCATCCCTTCAGACAGGATCAGAAGAACTTAGATCATTATATAATA
CAGTAGCAACCCTCTATTGTGTGCATCAAAGGATAGAGATAAAAGACACCAAGGAAGCTTTAGACAAGAT
AGAGGAAGAGCAAAACAAAAGTAAGACCACCGCACAGCAAGCGGCCGCTGATCTTCAGACCTGGAGGAGG
AGATATGAGGGACAATTGGAGAAGTGAATTATATAAATATAAAGTAGTAAAAATTGAACCATTAGGAGTA
GCACCCACCAAGGCAAAGAGAAGAGTGGTGCAGAGAGAAAAAAGAGCAGTGGGAATAGGAGCTTTGTTCC
TTGGGTTCTTGGGAGCAGCAGGAAGCACTATGGGCGCAGCGTCAATGACGCTGACGGTACAGGCCAGACA
ATTATTGTCTGGTATAGTGCAGCAGCAGAACAATTTGCTGAGGGCTATTGAGGCGCAACAGCATCTGTTG
CAACTCACAGTCTGGGGCATCAAGCAGCTCCAGGCAAGAATCCTGGCTGTGGAAAGATACCTAAAGGATC
AACAGCTCCTGGGGATTTGGGGTTGCTCTGGAAAACTCATTTGCACCACTGCTGTGCCTTGGAATGCTAG
TTGGAGTAATAAATCTCTGGAACAGATTTGGAATCACACGACCTGGATGGAGTGGGACAGAGAAATTAAC
AATTACACAAGCTTAATACACTCCTTAATTGAAGAATCGCAAAACCAGCAAGAAAAGAATGAACAAGAAT
TATTGGAATTAGATAAATGGGCAAGTTTGTGGAATTGGTTTAACATAACAAATTGGCTGTGGTATATAAA
ATTATTCATAATGATAGTAGGAGGCTTGGTAGGTTTAAGAATAGTTTTTGCTGTACTTTCTATAGTGAAT
AGAGTTAGGCAGGGATATTCACCATTATCGTTTCAGACCCACCTCCCAACCCCGAGGGGACCCTTGCGCC
TTTTCCAAGGCAGCCCTGGGTTTGCGCAGGGACGCGGCTGCTCTGGGCGTGGTTCCGGGAAACGCAGCGG
CGCCGACCCTGGGTCTCGCACATTCTTCACGTCCGTTCGCAGCGTCACCCGGATCTTCGCCGCTACCCTT
GTGGGCCCCCCGGCGACGCTTCCTGCTCCGCCCCTAAGTCGGGAAGGTTCCTTGCGGTTCGCGGCGTGCC
GGACGTGACAAACGGAAGCCGCACGTCTCACTAGTACCCTCGCAGACGGACAGCGCCAGGGAGCAATGGC
AGCGCGCCGACCGCGATGGGCTGTGGCCAATAGCGGCTGCTCAGCAGGGCGCGCCGAGAGCAGCGGCCGG
GAAGGGGCGGTGCGGGAGGCGGGGTGTGGGGCGGTAGTGTGGGCCCTGTTCCTGCCCGCGCGGTGTTCCG
CATTCTGCAAGCCTCCGGAGCGCACGTCGGCAGTCGGCTCCCTCGTTGACCGAATCACCGACCTCTCTCC
CCAGGGGGTACCACCATGGCCAAGCCTTTGTCTCAAGAAGAATCCACCCTCATTGAAAGAGCAACGGCTA
CAATCAACAGCATCCCCATCTCTGAAGACTACAGCGTCGCCAGCGCAGCTCTCTCTAGCGACGGCCGCAT
CTTCACTGGTGTCAATGTATATCATTTTACTGGGGGACCTTGTGCAGAACTCGTGGTGCTGGGCACTGCT
GCTGCTGCGGCAGCTGGCAACCTGACTTGTATCGTCGCGATCGGAAATGAGAACAGGGGCATCTTGAGCC
CCTGCGGACGGTGCCGACAGGTGCTTCTCGATCTGCATCCTGGGATCAAAGCCATAGTGAAGGACAGTGA
TGGACAGCCGACGGCAGTTGGGATTCGTGAATTGCTGCCCTCTGGTTATGTGTGGGAGGGCCTGCAGCTG
CAGTAGTAAGAATTCTAGATCTTGAGACAAATGGCAGTATTCATCCACAATTTTAAAAGAAAAGGGGGGA
TTGGGGGGTACAGTGCAGGGGAAAGAATAGTAGACATAATAGCAACAGACATACAAACTAAAGAATTACA
AAAACAAATTACAAAAATTCAAAATTTTCGGGTTTA
Features (pLannotate 1.2.2; 31 found; start..end, strand, type, name):
    109..412     +  enhancer       CMV enhancer: human cytomegalovirus immediate early enhancer
    413..616     +  promoter       CMV promoter: human cytomegalovirus (CMV) immediate early promoter
    639..663     +  protein_bind   attB1: mutant version of attB; recombination site for the Gateway® BP reaction BP Clonase™
    684..1400    +  CDS            EGFP: EGFP is a basic (constitutively fluorescent) green fluorescent protein published in 1996, derived from Aequorea victoria. It is reported to be a rapidly-maturing weak dimer with moderate acid sensitivity.
   1420..1444    -  protein_bind   attB2: mutant version of attB; recombination site for the Gateway® BP reaction BP Clonase™
   1446..1487    +  CDS            V5 tag: epitope tag from simian virus 5
   1529..2117    +  misc_feature   WPRE: woodchuck hepatitis virus posttranscriptional regulatory element
   2168..2187    +  misc_feature   cPPT/CTS (fragment): central polypurine tract and central termination sequence of HIV-1
   2189..2422    +  LTR            3' LTR (ΔU3): self-inactivating 3' long terminal repeat (LTR) from HIV-1
   2500..2621    +  polyA_signal   SV40 poly(A) signal: SV40 polyadenylation signal
   2661..2796    +  rep_origin     SV40 ori: SV40 origin of replication
   2817..2835    -  promoter       T7 promoter: promoter for bacteriophage T7 RNA polymerase
   2843..2998    +  CDS            lacZα (fragment): LacZα fragment of β-galactosidase; lacZ fragment
   3003..3431    +  rep_origin     f1 ori (sequence partly withheld): f1 bacteriophage origin of replication; arrow indicates direction of (+) strand synthesis
   3484..3588    +  promoter       AmpR promoter: bla
   3589..4449    +  CDS            AmpR: β-lactamase; bla; confers resistance to ampicillin, carbenicillin, and related antibiotics
   4620..5208    +  rep_origin     ori: high-copy-number ColE1/pMB1/pBR322/pUC origin of replication
   5391..5483    +  CDS            lacI (fragment): lac repressor; lacI; The lac repressor binds to the lac operator to inhibit transcription in E. coli. This inhibition can be relieved by adding lactose or isopropyl-β-D-thiogalactopyranoside (IPTG).
   5496..5517    +  protein_bind   CAP binding site: CAP binding activates transcription in the presence of cAMP. E. coli catabolite activator protein
   5532..5562    +  promoter       lac promoter: promoter for the E. coli lac operon
   5570..5586    +  protein_bind   lac operator: The lac repressor binds to the lac operator to inhibit transcription in E. coli. This inhibition can be relieved by adding lactose or isopropyl-β-D-thiogalactopyranoside (IPTG). lac repressor encoded by lacI
   5631..5649    +  promoter       T3 promoter: promoter for bacteriophage T3 RNA polymerase
   5677..5903    +  promoter       RSV promoter: Rous sarcoma virus enhancer/promoter
   5904..6084    +  LTR            5' LTR (truncated): truncated 5' long terminal repeat (LTR) from HIV-1
   6131..6256    +  misc_feature   HIV-1 Ψ: packaging signal of human immunodeficiency virus type 1
   6240..6603    +  CDS            HIV-1 gag (fragment): gag protein from human immunodeficiency virus 1; gag
   6749..6982    +  misc_feature   RRE: The Rev response element (RRE) of HIV-1 allows for Rev-dependent mRNA export from the nucleus to the cytoplasm.
   7359..7385    +  CDS            Rev (fragment): human immunodeficiency virus 1 (HIV-1) Rev protein; rev; enhances nuclear export of unspliced and incompletely spliced viral mRNAs
   7386..7886    +  promoter       hPGK promoter: human phosphoglycerate kinase 1 promoter
   7898..8293    +  CDS            BSD: blasticidin S deaminase; Aspergillus terreus BSD; confers resistance to blasticidin
   8353..8470    +  misc_feature   cPPT/CTS: central polypurine tract and central termination sequence of HIV-1
