[The description below was written by a language model from this plasmid's Addgene catalogue record and pLannotate feature annotations shown in this document.]
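Description:
pLX304 GFP is a third-generation-style, self-inactivating HIV-1 lentiviral expression plasmid built on the pLX304 Gateway destination backbone and carrying a GFP open reading frame for constitutive expression in mammalian cells. It is propagated in E. coli through a high-copy ColE1/pUC-type origin with ampicillin selection (AmpR). The bacterial portion also contains an f1 origin, remnants of the lac region, and T7 and T3 promoters, and an SV40 origin and SV40 poly(A) signal lie just downstream of the 3′ LTR.

The viral genome is transcribed in packaging cells from an RSV promoter fused to a truncated 5′ LTR, followed by the Ψ packaging signal with a gag fragment and the RRE for Rev-dependent nuclear export, and it ends in a ΔU3 3′ LTR that inactivates LTR promoter activity after integration. Between the LTRs sit two expression units. A human PGK promoter drives blasticidin S deaminase, allowing blasticidin selection of transduced cells. After a cPPT/CTS element, which aids nuclear import of the viral genome, the CMV enhancer/promoter drives the insert. The annotated insert is EGFP, flanked by attB1 and attB2 sites left by Gateway recombination, with a V5 epitope tag coding sequence immediately downstream of attB2. The record does not state whether the EGFP reading frame continues into the tag. A WPRE follows to enhance transcript stability and expression. The catalogue lists the insert species as human, although EGFP derives from Aequorea victoria. The stated purpose is constitutive lentiviral expression of GFP, which makes the plasmid suited to serve as a fluorescent marker or as a control alongside other pLX304 ORF clones.
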