Addgene plasmid #193687: pLX304 GFP
Purpose: Constitutive lentiviral expression of GFP
Depositing lab: William Hahn. Depositing organization: Dana-Farber Cancer Institute. Publication: YAP1 and PRDM14 converge to promote cell survival and tumorigenesis. Kim M, Ly SH, Xie Y, Duronio GN, Ford-Roshon D, Hwang JH, Sulahian R, Rennhack JP, So J, Gjoerup O, Talamas JA, Grandclaudon M, Long HW, Doench JG, Sethi NS, Giannakis M, Hahn WC. Dev Cell. 2022 Jan 24;57(2):212-227.e8. doi: 10.1016/j.devcel.2021.12.006. Epub 2022 Jan 5. PubMed 34990589.
Backbone
  Vector backbone: pLX304
  Vector type: Lentiviral
Growth in bacteria
  Bacterial resistance: Ampicillin, 100 μg/mL
  Growth temperature: 37°C
  Growth strain: NEB Stable
  Copy number: High Copy
Gene/Insert
  Gene/Insert name: GFP
  Species: H. sapiens (human)
  Cloning method: Gateway Cloning
  Sequencing primers: 5′ CMV-F; 3′ WPRE-R
Resource information
  A portion of this plasmid was derived from a plasmid made by: Broad Institute (GPP)
Terms and licenses: Academic/Nonprofit Terms; Industry Terms: Not Available to Industry
Depositor comments: Clone ID: ccsbBroad304_99986
How to cite: pLX304 GFP was a gift from William Hahn (Addgene plasmid # 193687 ; http://n2t.net/addgene:193687 ; RRID:Addgene_193687)
